>Addgene plasmid #146443 | pCIneo-lambdaN-HA-HsTNRC6Biso1-delMID2_H | depositor full sequence | sequence record 288888 | Full Sequence
TCAATATTGGCCATTAGCCATATTATTCATTGGTTATATAGCATAAATCAATATTGGCTATTGGCCATTG
CATACGTTGTATCTATATCATAATATGTACATTTATATTGGCTCATGTCCAATATGACCGCCATGTTGGC
ATTGATTATTGACTAGTTATTAATAGTAATCAATTACGGGGTCATTAGTTCATAGCCCATATATGGAGTT
CCGCGTTACATAACTTACGGTAAATGGCCCGCCTGGCTGACCGCCCAACGACCCCCGCCCATTGACGTCA
ATAATGACGTATGTTCCCATAGTAACGCCAATAGGGACTTTCCATTGACGTCAATGGGTGGAGTATTTAC
GGTAAACTGCCCACTTGGCAGTACATCAAGTGTATCATATGCCAAGTCCGCCCCCTATTGACGTCAATGA
CGGTAAATGGCCCGCCTGGCATTATGCCCAGTACATGACCTTACGGGACTTTCCTACTTGGCAGTACATC
TACGTATTAGTCATCGCTATTACCATGGTGATGCGGTTTTGGCAGTACACCAATGGGCGTGGATAGCGGT
TTGACTCACGGGGATTTCCAAGTCTCCACCCCATTGACGTCAATGGGAGTTTGTTTTGGCACCAAAATCA
ACGGGACTTTCCAAAATGTCGTAACAACTGCGATCGCCCGCCCCGTTGACGCAAATGGGCGGTAGGCGTG
TACGGTGGGAGGTCTATATAAGCAGAGCTCGTTTAGTGAACCGTCAGATCACTAGAAGCTTTATTGCGGT
AGTTTATCACAGTTAAATTGCTAACGCAGTCAGTGCTTCTGACACAACAGTCTCGAACTTAAGCTGCAGT
GACTCTCTTAAGGTAGCCTTGCAGAAGTTGGTCGTGAGGCACTGGGCAGGTAAGTATCAAGGTTACAAGA
CAGGTTTAAGGAGACCAATAGAAACTGGGCTTGTCGAGACAGAGAAGACTCTTGCGTTTCTGATAGGCAC
CTATTGGTCTTACTGACATCCACTTTGCCTTTCTCTCCACAGGTGTCCACTCCCAGTTCAATTACAGCTC
TTAAGGCTAGAGTACTTAATACGACTCACTATAGGCTAGCCACCATGGACGCACAAACACGACGACGTGA
GCGTCGCGCTGAGAAACAAGCTCAATGGAAAGCTGCAAACCCACCGCTCGAGAATTCACGCGTGGTACCT
CTAGAGATGGCCTACCCATATGATGTTCCAGATTACGCTATGAGAGAGAAGGAGCAAGAAAGGGAAGAAC
AGTTAATGGAAGACAAGAAAAGGAAGAAAGAGGATAAAAAGAAAAAAGAAGCCACTCAGAAGGTCACGGA
ACAAAAAACCAAAGTGCCCGAAGTGACGAAACCAAGTTTAAGCCAACCAACGGCCGCCAGCCCAATTGGC
AGCTCTCCATCGCCACCAGTCAATGGTGGCAACAATGCCAAAAGGGTGGCAGTGCCGAACGGACAACCGC
CAAGCGCCGCCCGCTACATGCCTCGGGAGGTGCCGCCGCGATTCCGTTGCCAGCAGGACCACAAAGTGTT
ACTAAAACGTGGGCAGCCCCCTCCACCGTCCTGCATGCTCCTTGGGGGTGGGGCAGGGCCTCCTCCCTGC
ACAGCACCTGGAGCAAACCCAAACAACGCACAAGTGACAGGAGCGCTGCTGCAGAGTGAGAGTGGGACTG
CGCCAGACTCAACCCTTGGAGGTGCTGCTGCTTCAAATTATGCAAATTCCACTTGGGGCTCGGGAGCCTC
CTCCAACAACGGCACCTCCCCCAACCCAATTCACATCTGGGACAAGGTGATTGTAGACGGGTCTGACATG
GAAGAGTGGCCTTGTATTGCCAGCAAAGACACTGAATCTTCTTCCGAAAACACCACCGATAACAACAGTG
CCTCGAACCCTGGCTCTGAGAAGAGCACTCTGCCAGGAAGCACCACTAGTAACAAAGGAAAAGGGAGCCA
GTGCCAGTCTGCAAGTTCTGGGAACGAATGTAATCTTGGGGTCTGGAAATCTGACCCTAAGGCTAAATCT
GTTCAATCTTCCAACTCTACTACAGAGAACAACAATGGACTAGGAAATTGGAGGAATGTGAGTGGTCAGG
ATAGAATTGGACCTGGCTCTGGCTTCAGCAACTTTAACCCAAATAGCAACCCATCTGCCTGGCCAGCACT
GGTCCAAGAAGGAACTTCTAGGAAAGGGGCATTGGAAACAGATAATAGTAATTCCAGTGCACAGGTTAGC
ACAGTAGGTCAGACATCCAGGGAACAGCAGTCAAAGATGGAAAATGCGGGTGTTAATTTTGTTGTCTCTG
GCAGAGAACAGGCTCAAATTCATAACACTGATGGACCAAAAAATGGAAACACTAACTCCTTGAACTTAAG
TTCACCAAACCCCATGGAGAATAAGGGAATGCCCTTTGGAATGGGCTTGGGGAACACCTCCAGGAGCACT
GATGCCCCTTCACAAAGCACTGGAGATCGAAAGACTGGGAGTGTTGGATCTTGGGGTGCAGCTAGGGGGC
CTTCTGGAACTGACACAGTCTCTGGACAAAGCAATTCTGGAAACAATGGGAACAATGGAAAAGAGAGAGA
GGACTCCTGGAAAGGAGCTTCTGTTCAGAAATCAACTGGGTCAAAAAATGACTCTTGGGACAACAATAAC
AGGTCTACGGGTGGGTCCTGGAACTTTGGCCCCCAGGACTCTAATGACAACAAATGGGGTGAAGGGAACA
AAATGACATCTGGGGTCTCTCAGGGAGAATGGAAACAGCCGACTGGGTCTGATGAGTTGAAAATTGGAGA
ATGGAGTGGTCCAAACCAACCAAATTCTAGCACTGGAGCATGGGACAATCAAAAGGGCCACCCCCTCCCT
GAAAACCAAGGCAATGCCCAGGCTCCCTGTTGGGGAAGATCTTCCAGCTCCACAGGAAGTGAAGTTGGAG
GTCAAAGCACTGGAAGCAACCACAAAGCAGGAAGTAGTGACAGTCATAACTCTGGCCGTCGGTCGTACAG
GCCCACACATCCTGATTGTCAGGCTGTCTTGCAGACTCTTTTGAGCCGAACTGATTTGGACCCCAGGGTG
CTCTCAAACACTGGCTGGGGCCAAACTCAAATTAAGCAGGACACAGTGTGGGACATTGAAGAGGTGCCAA
GGCCTGAGGGGAAATCTGACAAAGGAACTGAGGGGTGGGAGAGCGCTGCCACACAGACCAAGAACTCAGG
GGGCTGGGGAGATGCACCCAGCCAAAGCAATCAAATGAAGTCTGGATGGGGGGAGCTCTCAGCCTCTACA
GAGTGGAAAGACCCCAAGAACACAGGAGGCTGGAATGACTACAAGAACAACAACTCTTCCAACTGGGGAG
GAGGACGACCTGATGAAAAGACACCTTCCTCTTGGAATGAGAATCCCAGCAAGGATCAGGGGTGGGGAGG
TGGACGCCAGCCCAATCAAGGATGGTCTTCTGGAAAGAATGGTTGGGGGGAGGAAGTCGATCAGACAAAA
AACAGCAATTGGGAAAGTTCTGCAAGTAAACCTGTGTCTGGGTGGGGTGAAGGAGGGCAGAATGAAATCG
GGACTTGGGGTAATGGTGGCAATGCAAGCCTAGCTTCAAAAGGTGGGTGGGAGGATTGCAAAAGATCCCC
AGCATGGAATGAGACGGGCCGACAGCCCAATTCCTGGAATAAACAACACCAACAGCAGCAGCCCCCACAG
CAGCCGCCGCCACCACAACCAGAGGCTTCTGGTTCGTGGGGAGGCCCACCCCCACCACCTCCAGGCAACG
TTCGACCTTCCAATTCCAGCTGGAGCAGCGGGCCACAGCCTGCAACACCTAAGGATGAGGAACCCAGTGG
TTGGGAAGAGCCATCCCCACAGTCAATTAGTCGGAAAATGGACATTGATGATGGCACTTCAGCATGGGGA
GACCCTAACAGTTATAACTACAAGAATGTGAATCTGTGGGATAAGAATTCCCAAGGGGGCCCAGCACCTC
GAGAACCAAACCTGCCCACCCCAATGACCAGTAAATCGGCATCAGATTCCAAATCTATGCAAGACGGCTG
GGGGGAGAGTGACGGGCCAGTCACAGGAGCTCGCCATCCCAGCTGGGAAGAGGAGGAGGATGGAGGAGTC
TGGAACACCACTGGCTCTCAGGGCAGTGCTTCCTCCCACAACTCAGCAAGCTGGGGACAAGGAGGAAAGA
AACAAATGAAGTGCTCACTCAAAGGAGGAAACAATGATTCATGGATGAATCCTCTTGCCAAACAGTTTTC
AAATATGGGATTGCTGAGTCAGACTGAAGATAATCCAAGCAGCAAAATGGATTTGTCTGTAGGAAGCCTT
TCAGATAAAAAATTTGATGTGGACAAGCGAGCGATGAATCTCGGGGATTTTAATGATATCATGAGGAAGG
ATCGATCTGGGTTCCGTCCACCTAATTCCAAAGACATGGGAACCACAGATAGTGGGCCTTATTTTGAGAA
GGGCGGTAGTCATGGTTTGTTTGGAAACAGCACAGCACAATCGAGAGGTCTGCACACACCCGTGCAGCCA
CTAAATTCTTCTCCCAGTCTCCGGGCGCAAGTGCCTCCCCAGTTTATTTCCCCCCAGGTTTCTGCCTCAA
TGCTCAAGCAGTTTCCCAACAGTGGCCTGAGTCCAGGTCTTTTCAATGTGGGGCCCCAGTTATCTCCTCA
ACAAATTGCCATGCTGAGCCAGCTTCCACAAATTCCCCAGTTTCAGTTGGCATGTCAGCTTCTCTTGCAG
CAGCAGCAACAGCAGCAGTTGTTACAGAACCAGAGAAAGATTTCTCAAGCTGTACGCCAACAGCAAGAGC
AGCAGCTGGCTCGAATGGTGAGTGCACTGCAGCAGCAGCAGCAGCAGCAGCAGAGGCAGCCAGGCATGAA
GCACTCGCCCTCTCATCCTGTTGGGCCCAAGCCGCATCTGGACAACATGGTACCCAACGCATTGAATGTG
GGGCTCCCAGACCTTCAAACCAAAGGGCCAATACCTGGATATGGTTCTGGCTTCAGCTCTGGCGGCATGG
ACTATGGCATGGTTGGTGGGAAGGAGGCTGGAACCGAGTCTCGCTTTAAACAGTGGACCTCCATGATGGA
GGGGCTGCCCTCTGTAGCCACACAGGAAGCCAATATGCACAAAAATGGCGCTATAGTGGCCCCTGGTAAA
ACCCGGGGAGGGTCACCGTACAACCAGTTTGATATCATCCCTGGTGACACACTGGGTGGCCATACGGGTC
CTGCTGGTGATAGCTGGTTACCTGCCAAATCTCCACCAACAAATAAAATCGGAAGTAAATCCAGCAATGC
CAGTTGGCCTCCAGAATTCCAACCAGGAGTGCCATGGAAAGGTATCCAAAACATTGACCCTGAATCTGAC
CCCTATGTCACCCCAGGAAGTCGTCCTAGTTACTGGCTGGTTCTTCACAATCTCACCCCACAGATTGATG
GGTCAACCTTGAGAACGATCTGCATGCAGCATGGCCCACTGCTGACATTCCATCTGAATCTAACCCAGGG
CACTGCCCTGATCCGATACAGCACCAAACAGGAGGCGGCCAAGGCCCAAACTGCACTGCACATGTGTGTG
TTGGGAAACACTACCATCCTTGCTGAGTTTGCCACTGATGATGAAGTCAGCCGCTTTCTGGCACAAGCTC
AGCCCCCTACACCTGCAGCAACCCCAAGTGCGCCAGCTGCGGGGTGGCAGTCGCTGGAGACCGGCCAGAA
CCAGTCAGATCCCGTGGGACCTGCTCTGAATCTTTTTGGTGGGTCCACTGGGCTCGGGCAGTGGAGCAGC
AGCGCTGGTGGCAGCAGCGGGGCCGATCTTGCTGGCGCTTCATTGTGGGGGCCCCCAAACTATTCTTCTA
GCTTATGGGGAGTCCCAACGGTGGAAGATCCCCATAGGATGGGCAGCCCTGCTCCTTTACTACCTGGTGA
CCTTCTGGGAGGAGGGTCGGATTCAATCTGAGCGGCCGCTTCCCTTTAGTGAGGGTTAATGCTTCGAGCA
GACATGATAAGATACATTGATGAGTTTGGACAAACCACAACTAGAATGCAGTGAAAAAAATGCTTTATTT
GTGAAATTTGTGATGCTATTGCTTTATTTGTAACCATTATAAGCTGCAATAAACAAGTTAACAACAACAA
TTGCATTCATTTTATGTTTCAGGTTCAGGGGGAGATGTGGGAGGTTTTTTAAAGCAAGTAAAACCTCTAC
AAATGTGGTAAAATCCGATAAGGATCGATCCGGGCTGGCGTAATAGCGAAGAGGCCCGCACCGATCGCCC
TTCCCAACAGTTGCGCAGCCTGAATGGCGAATGG
[124 nt withheld, positions 6335-6458]
C
[91 nt withheld, positions 6460-6550]
A
[49 nt withheld, positions 6552-6600]
CCTTTGACGTTGGAGTCCACGTTCTTT
[37 nt withheld, positions 6628-6664]
ACCCTATCTCGGTCTATTCTTTTGATTTATAAGGGATTTTGCCGATTTCGGCCTATTGGTTAAAAAATGA
GCTGATTTAACAAAAATTTAACGCGAATTTTAACAAAATATTAACGCTTACAATTTCCTGATGCGGTATT
TTCTCCTTACGCATCTGTGCGGTATTTCACACCGCATACGCGGATCTGCGCAGCACCATGGCCTGAAATA
ACCTCTGAAAGAGGAACTTGGTTAGGTACCTTCTGAGGCGGAAAGAACCAGCTGTGGAATGTGTGTCAGT
TAGGGTGTGGAAAGTCCCCAGGCTCCCCAGCAGGCAGAAGTATGCAAAGCATGCATCTCAATTAGTCAGC
AACCAGGTGTGGAAAGTCCCCAGGCTCCCCAGCAGGCAGAAGTATGCAAAGCATGCATCTCAATTAGTCA
GCAACCATAGTCCCGCCCCTAACTCCGCCCATCCCGCCCCTAACTCCGCCCAGTTCCGCCCATTCTCCGC
CCCATGGCTGACTAATTTTTTTTATTTATGCAGAGGCCGAGGCCGCCTCGGCCTCTGAGCTATTCCAGAA
GTAGTGAGGAGGCTTTTTTGGAGGCCTAGGCTTTTGCAAAAAGCTTGATTCTTCTGACACAACAGTCTCG
AACTTAAGGCTAGAGCCACCATGATTGAACAAGATGGATTGCACGCAGGTTCTCCGGCCGCTTGGGTGGA
GAGGCTATTCGGCTATGACTGGGCACAACAGACAATCGGCTGCTCTGATGCCGCCGTGTTCCGGCTGTCA
GCGCAGGGGCGCCCGGTTCTTTTTGTCAAGACCGACCTGTCCGGTGCCCTGAATGAACTGCAGGACGAGG
CAGCGCGGCTATCGTGGCTGGCCACGACGGGCGTTCCTTGCGCAGCTGTGCTCGACGTTGTCACTGAAGC
GGGAAGGGACTGGCTGCTATTGGGCGAAGTGCCGGGGCAGGATCTCCTGTCATCTCACCTTGCTCCTGCC
GAGAAAGTATCCATCATGGCTGATGCAATGCGGCGGCTGCATACGCTTGATCCGGCTACCTGCCCATTCG
ACCACCAAGCGAAACATCGCATCGAGCGAGCACGTACTCGGATGGAAGCCGGTCTTGTCGATCAGGATGA
TCTGGACGAAGAGCATCAGGGGCTCGCGCCAGCCGAACTGTTCGCCAGGCTCAAGGCGCGCATGCCCGAC
GGCGAGGATCTCGTCGTGACCCATGGCGATGCCTGCTTGCCGAATATCATGGTGGAAAATGGCCGCTTTT
CTGGATTCATCGACTGTGGCCGGCTGGGTGTGGCGGACCGCTATCAGGACATAGCGTTGGCTACCCGTGA
TATTGCTGAAGAGCTTGGCGGCGAATGGGCTGACCGCTTCCTCGTGCTTTACGGTATCGCCGCTCCCGAT
TCGCAGCGCATCGCCTTCTATCGCCTTCTTGACGAGTTCTTCTGAGCGGGACTCTGGGGTTCGAAATGAC
CGACCAAGCGACGCCCAACCTGCCATCACGATGGCCGCAATAAAATATCTTTATTTTCATTACATCTGTG
TGTTGGTTTTTTGTGTGAATCGATAGCGATAAGGATCCGCGTATGGTGCACTCTCAGTACAATCTGCTCT
GATGCCGCATAGTTAAGCCAGCCCCGACACCCGCCAACACCCGCTGACGCGCCCTGACGGGCTTGTCTGC
TCCCGGCATCCGCTTACAGACAAGCTGTGACCGTCTCCGGGAGCTGCATGTGTCAGAGGTTTTCACCGTC
ATCACCGAAACGCGCGAGACGAAAGGGCCTCGTGATACGCCTATTTTTATAGGTTAATGTCATGATAATA
ATGGTTTCTTAGACGTCAGGTGGCACTTTTCGGGGAAATGTGCGCGGAACCCCTATTTGTTTATTTTTCT
AAATACATTCAAATATGTATCCGCTCATGAGACAATAACCCTGATAAATGCTTCAATAATATTGAAAAAG
GAAGAGTATGAGTATTCAACATTTCCGTGTCGCCCTTATTCCCTTTTTTGCGGCATTTTGCCTTCCTGTT
TTTGCTCACCCAGAAACGCTGGTGAAAGTAAAAGATGCTGAAGATCAGTTGGGTGCACGAGTGGGTTACA
TCGAACTGGATCTCAACAGCGGTAAGATCCTTGAGAGTTTTCGCCCCGAAGAACGTTTTCCAATGATGAG
CACTTTTAAAGTTCTGCTATGTGGCGCGGTATTATCCCGTATTGACGCCGGGCAAGAGCAACTCGGTCGC
CGCATACACTATTCTCAGAATGACTTGGTTGAGTACTCACCAGTCACAGAAAAGCATCTTACGGATGGCA
TGACAGTAAGAGAATTATGCAGTGCTGCCATAACCATGAGTGATAACACTGCGGCCAACTTACTTCTGAC
AACGATCGGAGGACCGAAGGAGCTAACCGCTTTTTTGCACAACATGGGGGATCATGTAACTCGCCTTGAT
CGTTGGGAACCGGAGCTGAATGAAGCCATACCAAACGACGAGCGTGACACCACGATGCCTGTAGCAATGG
CAACAACGTTGCGCAAACTATTAACTGGCGAACTACTTACTCTAGCTTCCCGGCAACAATTAATAGACTG
GATGGAGGCGGATAAAGTTGCAGGACCACTTCTGCGCTCGGCCCTTCCGGCTGGCTGGTTTATTGCTGAT
AAATCTGGAGCCGGTGAGCGTGGGTCTCGCGGTATCATTGCAGCACTGGGGCCAGATGGTAAGCCCTCCC
GTATCGTAGTTATCTACACGACGGGGAGTCAGGCAACTATGGATGAACGAAATAGACAGATCGCTGAGAT
AGGTGCCTCACTGATTAAGCATTGGTAACTGTCAGACCAAGTTTACTCATATATACTTTAGATTGATTTA
AAACTTCATTTTTAATTTAAAAGGATCTAGGTGAAGATCCTTTTTGATAATCTCATGACCAAAATCCCTT
AACGTGAGTTTTCGTTCCACTGAGCGTCAGACCCCGTAGAAAAGATCAAAGGATCTTCTTGAGATCCTTT
TTTTCTGCGCGTAATCTGCTGCTTGCAAACAAAAAAACCACCGCTACCAGCGGTGGTTTGTTTGCCGGAT
CAAGAGCTACCAACTCTTTTTCCGAAGGTAACTGGCTTCAGCAGAGCGCAGATACCAAATACTGTTCTTC
TAGTGTAGCCGTAGTTAGGCCACCACTTCAAGAACTCTGTAGCACCGCCTACATACCTCGCTCTGCTAAT
CCTGTTACCAGTGGCTGCTGCCAGTGGCGATAAGTCGTGTCTTACCGGGTTGGACTCAAGACGATAGTTA
CCGGATAAGGCGCAGCGGTCGGGCTGAACGGGGGGTTCGTGCACACAGCCCAGCTTGGAGCGAACGACCT
ACACCGAACTGAGATACCTACAGCGTGAGCTATGAGAAAGCGCCACGCTTCCCGAAGGGAGAAAGGCGGA
CAGGTATCCGGTAAGCGGCAGGGTCGGAACAGGAGAGCGCACGAGGGAGCTTCCAGGGGGAAACGCCTGG
TATCTTTATAGTCCTGTCGGGTTTCGCCACCTCTGACTTGAGCGTCGATTTTTGTGATGCTCGTCAGGGG
GGCGGAGCCTATGGAAAAACGCCAGCAACGCGGCCTTTTTACGGTTCCTGGCCTTTTGCTGGCCTTTTGC
TCACATGGCTCGACAGATCT
Features (pLannotate 1.2.2; 21 found; start..end, strand, type, name):
    140..517     +  enhancer       CMV enhancer: human cytomegalovirus immediate early enhancer
    518..729     +  promoter       CMV promoter: human cytomegalovirus (CMV) immediate early promoter
    890..1022    +  intron         chimeric intron: chimera between introns from human β-globin and immunoglobulin heavy chain genes
   1067..1085    +  promoter       T7 promoter: promoter for bacteriophage T7 RNA polymerase
   1095..1169    +  CDS            N (fragment): REGN_LAMBD - Experimental evidence at protein level: Swiss-Prot protein existence level 1. Plays a role as a transcriptional antitermination factor that allows the virus to initiate its lytic phase. Activates expression of the delayed viral early genes by modifying host RNA polymerase (RNAP) into a form that is resistant to termination signals. This antitermination function requires the host NusA protein which serves to stabilize the interaction between antitermination protein N and host RNA polymerase. From Escherichia phage lambda (Bacteriophage lambda).
   1203..1229    +  CDS            3xHA (fragment): three tandem HA epitope tags
   1230..5978    +  CDS            TNRC6B (fragment): TNR6B_HUMAN - Also known as KIAA1093. Experimental evidence at protein level: Swiss-Prot protein existence level 1. Plays a role in RNA-mediated gene silencing by both micro- RNAs (miRNAs) and short interfering RNAs (siRNAs) (PubMed:16289642, PubMed:19167051, PubMed:19304925, PubMed:32354837). Required for miRNA- dependent translational repression and siRNA-dependent endonucleolytic cleavage of complementary mRNAs by argonaute family proteins (PubMed:16289642, PubMed:19167051, PubMed:19304925, PubMed:32354837). As scaffolding protein associates with argonaute proteins bound to partially comple
   5993..6010    -  promoter       T3 promoter (fragment): promoter for bacteriophage T3 RNA polymerase
   6028..6149    -  polyA_signal   SV40 poly(A) signal: SV40 polyadenylation signal
   6172..6240    -  CDS            large T antigen (fragment): large T antigen from SV40 (simian virus 40)
   6264..6331    +  CDS            lacZα (fragment): LacZα fragment of β-galactosidase; lacZ fragment
   6335..6763    +  rep_origin     f1 ori (sequence partly withheld): f1 bacteriophage origin of replication; arrow indicates direction of (+) strand synthesis
   6791..6842    -  misc_feature   bom (fragment): basis of mobility region from pBR322
   6907..7264    +  promoter       SV40 promoter: SV40 enhancer and early promoter
   7315..8106    +  CDS            neo: KKA2_KLEPN - Also known as kan, nptII. Experimental evidence at protein level: Swiss-Prot protein existence level 1. Resistance to kanamycin, neomycin, paromomycin, ribostamycin, butirosin and gentamicin B. From Klebsiella pneumoniae.
   8173..8221    +  polyA_signal   poly(A) signal: synthetic polyadenylation signal
   8241..8295    -  misc_feature   bom (fragment): basis of mobility region from pBR322
   8397..8432    -  CDS            rop (fragment): Rop protein, which maintains plasmids at low copy number; rop
   8527..8631    +  promoter       AmpR promoter: bla
   8632..9492    +  CDS            AmpR: β-lactamase; bla; confers resistance to ampicillin, carbenicillin, and related antibiotics
   9663..10251   +  rep_origin     ori: high-copy-number ColE1/pMB1/pBR322/pUC origin of replication
