[The description below was written by a language model from this plasmid's Addgene catalogue record and pLannotate feature annotations shown in this document.]
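Description:
pCIneo-lambdaN-HA-HsTNRC6Biso1-delMID2_H is a mammalian expression plasmid of about 10.3 kb built on the pCI-neo backbone. It is maintained in E. coli through a high-copy ColE1/pUC-type origin with ampicillin selection (AmpR under its own bla promoter), and it also carries an f1 origin for single-stranded DNA production. For mammalian cells, a separate cassette with the SV40 enhancer/early promoter driving neo, followed by a synthetic poly(A) signal, permits selection with G418. Several short annotated fragments (lacZα, bom, rop, SV40 large T antigen) appear to be backbone remnants rather than functional parts.

The expression unit uses the human CMV immediate-early enhancer and promoter followed by the chimeric β-globin/immunoglobulin intron, which generally improves mRNA processing and expression, and ends with the SV40 late-type polyadenylation signal. A T7 promoter upstream of the coding region and a T3 promoter downstream are standard pCI-neo elements flanking the cloning site. The open reading frame encodes a short fragment of the bacteriophage lambda N protein, then an HA epitope (annotated as a partial match to a 3xHA tag, consistent in length with a single copy), fused to human TNRC6B isoform 1 carrying a deletion named delMID2. The record does not define the boundaries of this deletion.

TNRC6B is a GW182-family scaffold protein that associates with Argonaute proteins to mediate miRNA-directed silencing. The lambda N peptide binds boxB RNA hairpins, so such fusions are typically used in tethering assays, recruiting the protein to a boxB-containing reporter mRNA independently of miRNAs. This would allow the effect of the delMID2 deletion on silencing to be tested, though the record states only mammalian expression as the purpose. The HA tag allows detection or immunoprecipitation.
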