Addgene plasmid #146443: pCIneo-lambdaN-HA-HsTNRC6Biso1-delMID2_H
Purpose: Mammalian Expression of HsTNRC6Biso1-delMID2
Depositing lab: Elisa Izaurralde. Depositing organization: Max Planck Institute for Developmental Biology.
Backbone
  Vector backbone: pCI-neo
  Vector type: Mammalian Expression
Growth in bacteria
  Bacterial resistance: Ampicillin, 100 μg/mL
  Growth temperature: 37°C
  Growth strain: DH5alpha
  Copy number: High Copy
Gene/Insert
  Gene/Insert name: HsTNRC6Biso1-delMID2
  Species: H. sapiens (human)
  Entrez Gene: TNRC6B (a.k.a. GDSBA)
  Cloning method: Unknown
Terms and licenses: Academic/Nonprofit Terms; Industry Terms: Not Available to Industry
Depositor comments: Plasmids from this collection were made available to the research community and donated after the lab closed. Please note that the sequence provided by the depositing laboratory may be theoretical/predicted or based on Sanger sequencing results. There may be discrepancies between sequencing results obtained by Addgene and the depositor sequence. If an Addgene verified sequence is not available, please contact before placing your order to request that our lab fully sequence the plasmid.
How to cite: pCIneo-lambdaN-HA-HsTNRC6Biso1-delMID2_H was a gift from Elisa Izaurralde (Addgene plasmid # 146443 ; http://n2t.net/addgene:146443 ; RRID:Addgene_146443)
